Addgene plasmid #13840: EF2451_pET21a(+)
Depositing lab: SeWon Suh. Depositing organization: Seoul National University. Publication: Overexpression, crystallization and preliminary X-ray crystallographic analysis of phosphopantetheine adenylyltransferase from Enterococcus faecalis. Kang JY, Lee HH, Yoon HJ, Kim HS, Suh SW. Acta Crystallograph Sect F Struct Biol Cryst Commun. 2006 Nov 1. 62(Pt 11):1131-3. 10.1107/S1744309106041108 PubMed 17077496.
Backbone
  Vector backbone: pET-21a(+)
  Backbone manufacturer: Novagen
  Backbone size w/o insert (bp): 5363
  Vector type: Bacterial Expression
Growth in bacteria
  Bacterial resistance: Ampicillin, 100 μg/mL
  Growth temperature: 37°C
  Growth strain: DH5alpha
  Copy number: Low Copy
Gene/Insert
  Gene/Insert name: PPAT (alt names: phosphopantetheine adenylyltransferase; EF 2451; Ef2451)
  Species: Enterococcus faecalis
  Insert size (bp): 492
  GenBank ID: NC_004669
  Tag / fusion protein: His (C terminal on insert)
  Cloning method: Restriction Enzyme; 5′ cloning site BamHI (not destroyed); 3′ cloning site XhoI (not destroyed)
  Sequencing primers: 5′ T7; 3′ T7
Terms and licenses: Academic/Nonprofit Terms; Industry Terms: Not Available to Industry
How to cite: EF2451_pET21a(+) was a gift from SeWon Suh (Addgene plasmid # 13840 ; http://n2t.net/addgene:13840 ; RRID:Addgene_13840)
