[The description below was written by a language model from this plasmid's Addgene catalogue record and pLannotate feature annotations shown in this document.]
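Description:
EF2451_pET21a(+) is a bacterial expression plasmid built on the Novagen pET-21a(+) backbone and carrying the coaD gene (locus EF2451) of Enterococcus faecalis, which encodes phosphopantetheine adenylyltransferase (PPAT). This enzyme reversibly transfers an adenylyl group from ATP to 4'-phosphopantetheine to give dephospho-CoA and pyrophosphate, a step in coenzyme A biosynthesis. The roughly 490 bp open reading frame was inserted between the BamHI and XhoI sites, both retained. This placement puts it downstream of the vector's T7 tag (gene 10 leader) and upstream of the vector-encoded C-terminal His tag used for metal-affinity purification. The automated annotation labels the His stretch as a fragment of a longer His tag and also flags a short "SET1" fragment nearby. These appear to be partial matches to ordinary backbone sequence rather than deliberately added parts.

Expression is driven by a T7 promoter followed by a lac operator and the strong T7 gene 10 ribosome binding site, with a T7 terminator at the end of the cassette. The plasmid also carries lacI under its own promoter, so transcription stays repressed until IPTG is added in a host that supplies T7 RNA polymerase. Propagation relies on a pBR322-type ColE1 origin together with rop and the bom region, consistent with the low copy number listed, and selection is by ampicillin through the β-lactamase gene. An f1 origin allows single-stranded DNA production. The tetracycline-resistance fragments detected are nonfunctional pBR322 remnants. The associated publication indicates the construct was used to overproduce the E. faecalis enzyme for crystallization and preliminary X-ray crystallographic analysis.
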