Features (pLannotate 1.2.2; 20 found; start..end, strand, type, name):
     26..73      -  terminator     T7 terminator: transcription terminator for bacteriophage T7 RNA polymerase
     81..130     -  CDS            SET1 (fragment): solubility-enhancement tag derived from T7 phage gene 10B
    140..157     -  CDS            9xHis (fragment): 9xHis affinity tag
    164..652     -  CDS            coaD: COAD_ENTFA - Experimental evidence at protein level: Swiss-Prot protein existence level 1. Reversibly transfers an adenylyl group from ATP to 4'- phosphopantetheine, yielding dephospho-CoA (dPCoA) and pyrophosphate. From Enterococcus faecalis (strain ATCC 700802 / V583).
    662..694     -  CDS            T7 tag (gene 10 leader): leader peptide from bacteriophage T7 gene 10 promotes efficient translation in E. coli
    702..724     -  RBS            RBS: efficient ribosome binding site from bacteriophage T7 gene 10 (Olins and Rangwala, 1989)
    739..763     -  protein_bind   lac operator: The lac repressor binds to the lac operator to inhibit transcription in E. coli. This inhibition can be relieved by adding lactose or isopropyl-β-D-thiogalactopyranoside (IPTG). lac repressor encoded by lacI
    764..782     -  promoter       T7 promoter: promoter for bacteriophage T7 RNA polymerase
    804..1083    +  CDS            TcR (fragment): tetracycline efflux protein; tet; confers resistance to tetracycline
   1091..1168    +  promoter       lacI promoter: lacI
   1169..2251    +  CDS            lacI: lac repressor; lacI; The lac repressor binds to the lac operator to inhibit transcription in E. coli. This inhibition can be relieved by adding lactose or isopropyl-β-D-thiogalactopyranoside (IPTG).
   2264..2285    +  protein_bind   CAP binding site: CAP binding activates transcription in the presence of cAMP. E. coli catabolite activator protein
   2300..2591    +  CDS            TcR (fragment): tetracycline efflux protein; tet; confers resistance to tetracycline
   2663..3043    -  CDS            YPB1_ECOLX: Protein predicted: Swiss-Prot protein existence level 4. From Escherichia coli.
   3060..3251    +  CDS            rop: Rop protein, which maintains plasmids at low copy number; rop
   3353..3495    +  misc_feature   bom: basis of mobility region from pBR322
   3681..4269    -  rep_origin     ori: high-copy-number ColE1/pMB1/pBR322/pUC origin of replication
   4440..5300    -  CDS            AmpR: β-lactamase; bla; confers resistance to ampicillin, carbenicillin, and related antibiotics
   5301..5405    -  promoter       AmpR promoter: bla
   5432..5887    -  rep_origin     f1 ori (sequence partly withheld): f1 bacteriophage origin of replication; arrow indicates direction of (+) strand synthesis
>Addgene plasmid #13840 | EF2451_pET21a(+) | depositor full sequence | sequence record 7779 | Author sequence
ATCCGGATATAGTTCCTCCTTTCAGCAAAAAACCCCTCAAGACCCGTTTAGAGGCCCCAAGGGGTTATGC
TAGTTATTGCTCAGCGGTGGCAGCAGCCAACTCAGCTTCCTTTCGGGCTTTGTTAGCAGCCGGATCTCAG
TGGTGGTGGTGGTGGTGCTCGAGGCTCCAGTCATTCTTCTTTTGTTTTAACGCATGATAAATATTGGGAG
GAAGATAGTCAGACACATCGCCCCCAAAACGTAAAACTTCTTTTAGTAAACTGGAACTTACATGTGCATA
TGGTTCTTCTGCTAATAGAAAAACCGTTTCAATTTCTGGCGCCAGATGTTGATTCATTTTAGCAATGTCT
TTCTCGTACTCGTAGTCTTTGACGTTTCTAATGCCACGAATCAAAAAATTAGCCCCTAATGATTTTGCAC
TTTCCACAGTTAACTGGGTTTCTTGCATAATAACACGCACATTTGGCATTTCTTTAGTTGCTTCTTCAAT
TAAATATTTTTTCTCTTCTGGCGTAAATAATGTTTGCTTACTTGTATTTATAAAAACGCCAATAATGACT
TCGTCAAATAACTTCGCACTGCGTTCAATCAAATTTAAATGACCATTTGTCATCGGATCAAAACTTCCGG
GAAATAGAGCAATTTTACGCATGGATCCGCGACCCATTTGCTGTCCACCAGTCATGCTAGCCATATGTAT
ATCTCCTTCTTAAAGTTAAACAAAATTATTTCTAGAGGGGAATTGTTATCCGCTCACAATTCCCCTATAG
TGAGTCGTATTAATTTCGCGGGATCGAGATCTCGATCCTCTACGCCGGACGCATCGTGGCCGGCATCACC
GGCGCCACAGGTGCGGTTGCTGGCGCCTATATCGCCGACATCACCGATGGGGAAGATCGGGCTCGCCACT
TCGGGCTCATGAGCGCTTGTTTCGGCGTGGGTATGGTGGCAGGCCCCGTGGCCGGGGGACTGTTGGGCGC
CATCTCCTTGCATGCACCATTCCTTGCGGCGGCGGTGCTCAACGGCCTCAACCTACTACTGGGCTGCTTC
CTAATGCAGGAGTCGCATAAGGGAGAGCGTCGAGATCCCGGACACCATCGAATGGCGCAAAACCTTTCGC
GGTATGGCATGATAGCGCCCGGAAGAGAGTCAATTCAGGGTGGTGAATGTGAAACCAGTAACGTTATACG
ATGTCGCAGAGTATGCCGGTGTCTCTTATCAGACCGTTTCCCGCGTGGTGAACCAGGCCAGCCACGTTTC
TGCGAAAACGCGGGAAAAAGTGGAAGCGGCGATGGCGGAGCTGAATTACATTCCCAACCGCGTGGCACAA
CAACTGGCGGGCAAACAGTCGTTGCTGATTGGCGTTGCCACCTCCAGTCTGGCCCTGCACGCGCCGTCGC
AAATTGTCGCGGCGATTAAATCTCGCGCCGATCAACTGGGTGCCAGCGTGGTGGTGTCGATGGTAGAACG
AAGCGGCGTCGAAGCCTGTAAAGCGGCGGTGCACAATCTTCTCGCGCAACGCGTCAGTGGGCTGATCATT
AACTATCCGCTGGATGACCAGGATGCCATTGCTGTGGAAGCTGCCTGCACTAATGTTCCGGCGTTATTTC
TTGATGTCTCTGACCAGACACCCATCAACAGTATTATTTTCTCCCATGAAGACGGTACGCGACTGGGCGT
GGAGCATCTGGTCGCATTGGGTCACCAGCAAATCGCGCTGTTAGCGGGCCCATTAAGTTCTGTCTCGGCG
CGTCTGCGTCTGGCTGGCTGGCATAAATATCTCACTCGCAATCAAATTCAGCCGATAGCGGAACGGGAAG
GCGACTGGAGTGCCATGTCCGGTTTTCAACAAACCATGCAAATGCTGAATGAGGGCATCGTTCCCACTGC
GATGCTGGTTGCCAACGATCAGATGGCGCTGGGCGCAATGCGCGCCATTACCGAGTCCGGGCTGCGCGTT
GGTGCGGATATCTCGGTAGTGGGATACGACGATACCGAAGACAGCTCATGTTATATCCCGCCGTTAACCA
CCATCAAACAGGATTTTCGCCTGCTGGGGCAAACCAGCGTGGACCGCTTGCTGCAACTCTCTCAGGGCCA
GGCGGTGAAGGGCAATCAGCTGTTGCCCGTCTCACTGGTGAAAAGAAAAACCACCCTGGCGCCCAATACG
CAAACCGCCTCTCCCCGCGCGTTGGCCGATTCATTAATGCAGCTGGCACGACAGGTTTCCCGACTGGAAA
GCGGGCAGTGAGCGCAACGCAATTAATGTAAGTTAGCTCACTCATTAGGCACCGGGATCTCGACCGATGC
CCTTGAGAGCCTTCAACCCAGTCAGCTCCTTCCGGTGGGCGCGGGGCATGACTATCGTCGCCGCACTTAT
GACTGTCTTCTTTATCATGCAACTCGTAGGACAGGTGCCGGCAGCGCTCTGGGTCATTTTCGGCGAGGAC
CGCTTTCGCTGGAGCGCGACGATGATCGGCCTGTCGCTTGCGGTATTCGGAATCTTGCACGCCCTCGCTC
AAGCCTTCGTCACTGGTCCCGCCACCAAACGTTTCGGCGAGAAGCAGGCCATTATCGCCGGCATGGCGGC
CCCACGGGTGCGCATGATCGTGCTCCTGTCGTTGAGGACCCGGCTAGGCTGGCGGGGTTGCCTTACTGGT
TAGCAGAATGAATCACCGATACGCGAGCGAACGTGAAGCGACTGCTGCTGCAAAACGTCTGCGACCTGAG
CAACAACATGAATGGTCTTCGGTTTCCGTGTTTCGTAAAGTCTGGAAACGCGGAAGTCAGCGCCCTGCAC
CATTATGTTCCGGATCTGCATCGCAGGATGCTGCTGGCTACCCTGTGGAACACCTACATCTGTATTAACG
AAGCGCTGGCATTGACCCTGAGTGATTTTTCTCTGGTCCCGCCGCATCCATACCGCCAGTTGTTTACCCT
CACAACGTTCCAGTAACCGGGCATGTTCATCATCAGTAACCCGTATCGTGAGCATCCTCTCTCGTTTCAT
CGGTATCATTACCCCCATGAACAGAAATCCCCCTTACACGGAGGCATCAGTGACCAAACAGGAAAAAACC
GCCCTTAACATGGCCCGCTTTATCAGAAGCCAGACATTAACGCTTCTGGAGAAACTCAACGAGCTGGACG
CGGATGAACAGGCAGACATCTGTGAATCGCTTCACGACCACGCTGATGAGCTTTACCGCAGCTGCCTCGC
GCGTTTCGGTGATGACGGTGAAAACCTCTGACACATGCAGCTCCCGGAGACGGTCACAGCTTGTCTGTAA
GCGGATGCCGGGAGCAGACAAGCCCGTCAGGGCGCGTCAGCGGGTGTTGGCGGGTGTCGGGGCGCAGCCA
TGACCCAGTCACGTAGCGATAGCGGAGTGTATACTGGCTTAACTATGCGGCATCAGAGCAGATTGTACTG
AGAGTGCACCATATATGCGGTGTGAAATACCGCACAGATGCGTAAGGAGAAAATACCGCATCAGGCGCTC
TTCCGCTTCCTCGCTCACTGACTCGCTGCGCTCGGTCGTTCGGCTGCGGCGAGCGGTATCAGCTCACTCA
AAGGCGGTAATACGGTTATCCACAGAATCAGGGGATAACGCAGGAAAGAACATGTGAGCAAAAGGCCAGC
AAAAGGCCAGGAACCGTAAAAAGGCCGCGTTGCTGGCGTTTTTCCATAGGCTCCGCCCCCCTGACGAGCA
TCACAAAAATCGACGCTCAAGTCAGAGGTGGCGAAACCCGACAGGACTATAAAGATACCAGGCGTTTCCC
CCTGGAAGCTCCCTCGTGCGCTCTCCTGTTCCGACCCTGCCGCTTACCGGATACCTGTCCGCCTTTCTCC
CTTCGGGAAGCGTGGCGCTTTCTCATAGCTCACGCTGTAGGTATCTCAGTTCGGTGTAGGTCGTTCGCTC
CAAGCTGGGCTGTGTGCACGAACCCCCCGTTCAGCCCGACCGCTGCGCCTTATCCGGTAACTATCGTCTT
GAGTCCAACCCGGTAAGACACGACTTATCGCCACTGGCAGCAGCCACTGGTAACAGGATTAGCAGAGCGA
GGTATGTAGGCGGTGCTACAGAGTTCTTGAAGTGGTGGCCTAACTACGGCTACACTAGAAGGACAGTATT
TGGTATCTGCGCTCTGCTGAAGCCAGTTACCTTCGGAAAAAGAGTTGGTAGCTCTTGATCCGGCAAACAA
ACCACCGCTGGTAGCGGTGGTTTTTTTGTTTGCAAGCAGCAGATTACGCGCAGAAAAAAAGGATCTCAAG
AAGATCCTTTGATCTTTTCTACGGGGTCTGACGCTCAGTGGAACGAAAACTCACGTTAAGGGATTTTGGT
CATGAGATTATCAAAAAGGATCTTCACCTAGATCCTTTTAAATTAAAAATGAAGTTTTAAATCAATCTAA
AGTATATATGAGTAAACTTGGTCTGACAGTTACCAATGCTTAATCAGTGAGGCACCTATCTCAGCGATCT
GTCTATTTCGTTCATCCATAGTTGCCTGACTCCCCGTCGTGTAGATAACTACGATACGGGAGGGCTTACC
ATCTGGCCCCAGTGCTGCAATGATACCGCGAGACCCACGCTCACCGGCTCCAGATTTATCAGCAATAAAC
CAGCCAGCCGGAAGGGCCGAGCGCAGAAGTGGTCCTGCAACTTTATCCGCCTCCATCCAGTCTATTAATT
GTTGCCGGGAAGCTAGAGTAAGTAGTTCGCCAGTTAATAGTTTGCGCAACGTTGTTGCCATTGCTGCAGG
CATCGTGGTGTCACGCTCGTCGTTTGGTATGGCTTCATTCAGCTCCGGTTCCCAACGATCAAGGCGAGTT
ACATGATCCCCCATGTTGTGCAAAAAAGCGGTTAGCTCCTTCGGTCCTCCGATCGTTGTCAGAAGTAAGT
TGGCCGCAGTGTTATCACTCATGGTTATGGCAGCACTGCATAATTCTCTTACTGTCATGCCATCCGTAAG
ATGCTTTTCTGTGACTGGTGAGTACTCAACCAAGTCATTCTGAGAATAGTGTATGCGGCGACCGAGTTGC
TCTTGCCCGGCGTCAATACGGGATAATACCGCGCCACATAGCAGAACTTTAAAAGTGCTCATCATTGGAA
AACGTTCTTCGGGGCGAAAACTCTCAAGGATCTTACCGCTGTTGAGATCCAGTTCGATGTAACCCACTCG
TGCACCCAACTGATCTTCAGCATCTTTTACTTTCACCAGCGTTTCTGGGTGAGCAAAAACAGGAAGGCAA
AATGCCGCAAAAAAGGGAATAAGGGCGACACGGAAATGTTGAATACTCATACTCTTCCTTTTTCAATATT
ATTGAAGCATTTATCAGGGTTATTGTCTCATGAGCGGATACATATTTGAATGTATTTAGAAAAATAAACA
AATAGGGGTTCCGCGCACATTTCCCCGAAAAGTGCCACCTGAAATTGTAAACGTTAATATTTTGTTAAAA
TTCGCGTTAAATTTTTGTTAAATCAGCTCATTTTTTAACCAATAGGCCGAAATCGGCAAAATCCCTTATA
AATCAAAAGAATAGACCGAGATAGGGT
[37 nt withheld, positions 5558-5594]
AAAGAACGTGGACTCCAACGTCAAAGG
[49 nt withheld, positions 5622-5670]
T
[91 nt withheld, positions 5672-5762]
G
[124 nt withheld, positions 5764-5887]
CCCATTCGCCA
