>Addgene plasmid #13840 | EF2451_pET21a(+) | addgene partial sequence | sequence record 76180 | T7term 5'-GCTAGTTATTGCTCAGCGG-3'
GGGCTTTGTTAGCAGCCGGATCTCAGTGGTGGTGGTGGTGGTGCTCGAGGCTCCAGTCATTCTTCTTTTG
TTTTAACGCATGATAAATATTGGGAGGAAGATAGTCAGACACATCGCCCCCAAAACGTAAAACTTCTTTT
AGTAAACTGGAACTTACATGTGCATATGGTTCTTCTGCTAATAGAAAAACCGTTTCAATTTCTGGCGCCA
GATGTTGATTCATTTTAGCAATGTCTTTCTCGTACTCGTAGTCTTTGACGTTTCTAATGCCACGAATCAA
AAAATTAGCCCCTAATGATTTTGCACTTTCCACAGTTAACTGGGTTTCTTGCATAATAACACGCACATTT
GGCATTTCTTTAGTTGCTTCTTCAATTAAATATTTTTTCTCTTCTGGCGTAAATAATGTTTGCTTACTTG
TATTTATAAAAACGCCAATAATGACTTCGTCAAATAACTTCGCACTGCGTTCAATCAAATTTAAATGACC
ATTTGTCATCGGATCAAAACTTCCGGGAAACAGAGCAATTTTACGCATGGATCCGACCCATTTGCTGTCC
ACCAGTCATGCTAGCCATATGTATATCTCCTTCTTAAAGTTAAACAAAATTATTTCTAGAGGGGAATTGT
TATCCGCTCACAATTCCCCTATAGTGAGTCGTATTAATTTCGCGGGATCGAGATCTCGATCCTCTACGCC
GGACGCATCGTGGCCGGCATCACCGGCGCCACAGGTGCGGTTGCTGGCGCCTATATCGCCGACATCACCG
ATGGGGAAGATCGGGCTCGCCACTTCGGGCTCATGAGCGCTTGTTTCGGCGTGGGTATGGTGGCAGGCCC
CGTGGCCGGGGGACTGTTGGGCGCCATCTCCTTGCATGCACCATTCCTTGCGGCGGCGGTGCTCAACGGC
CTCAACCTACTACTGGGCTGCTTCCTAATGCAGGAGTCGC
